Addgene plasmid #43783: IV-TCA
Depositing lab: Chad Cowan & Kiran Musunuru. Depositing organization: Harvard University. Publication: A TALEN Genome-Editing System for Generating Human Stem Cell-Based Disease Models. Ding Q, Lee YK, Schaefer EA, Peters DT, Veres A, Kim K, Kuperwasser N, Motola DL, Meissner TB, Hendriks WT, Trevisan M, Gupta RM, Moisan A, Banks E, Friesen M, Schinzel RT, Xia F, Tang A, Xia Y, Figueroa E, Wann A, Ahfeldt T, Daheron L, Zhang F, Rubin LL, Peng LF, Chung RT, Musunuru K, Cowan CA. Cell Stem Cell. 2012 Dec 12. pii: S1934-5909(12)00645-5. doi: 10.1016/j.stem.2012.11.011. PubMed 23246482.
Backbone
  Vector backbone: pCRII-TOPO
  Backbone manufacturer: Invitrogen
  Backbone size w/o insert (bp): 3973
  Vector type: Bacterial Cloning
Growth in bacteria
  Bacterial resistance: Ampicillin and Kanamycin, 100 & 50 μg/mL
  Growth temperature: 37°C
  Growth strain: Top10
  Copy number: High Copy
Gene/Insert
  Gene/Insert name: IV-TCA
  Species: Synthetic
  Insert size (bp): 279
  Cloning method: TOPO Cloning
  Sequencing primers: 5′ T7; 3′ M13-rev
Terms and licenses: Academic/Nonprofit Terms; Industry Terms: Not Available to Industry
How to cite: IV-TCA was a gift from Chad Cowan & Kiran Musunuru (Addgene plasmid # 43783 ; http://n2t.net/addgene:43783 ; RRID:Addgene_43783)
