[The description below was written by a language model from this plasmid's Addgene catalogue record.]
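Description:
IV-TCA is a small bacterial cloning plasmid built on the commercial pCRII-TOPO backbone (about 4 kb without insert), into which a 279 bp synthetic fragment was introduced by TOPO cloning. It is maintained at high copy number in E. coli and carries both ampicillin and kanamycin resistance, the dual-marker arrangement characteristic of this backbone. The record lists no mammalian promoter, reporter or expression cassette, and the vector type is given simply as bacterial cloning. The plasmid is therefore best understood as a storage and propagation vehicle for its insert, not an expression construct. The insert sits between the T7 and M13-reverse priming sites, which are the sites listed for sequence verification.

The record does not describe the content of the insert beyond its name, synthetic origin and size. The associated publication describes a TALEN genome-editing system for generating human stem cell-based disease models, so the plasmid belongs to that toolkit. The name, a Roman numeral followed by three nucleotides, together with a length close to three TAL effector repeats, suggests a pre-assembled repeat module that occupies a defined position in a TALE array and recognises the DNA triplet TCA. This reading is an inference from the naming pattern and size, not something the catalogue fields state. If it is correct, the fragment would be taken from this plasmid and combined with sibling modules to build a custom DNA-binding array for a nuclease expression vector. No feature table is provided, so the boundaries and flanking assembly sites of the insert cannot be detailed here.
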