>Addgene plasmid #43783 | IV-TCA | depositor partial sequence | sequence record 59048 | IV-TCA sequence 279 bps
CGTCTCGACTCACCCCAGAGCAGGTCGTGGCCATTGCCTCGAATGGAGGGGGCAAACAGGCGTTGGAAAC
CGTACAACGATTGCTGCCGGTGCTGTGCCAAGCGCACGGCCTCACCCCAGAGCAGGTCGTGGCGATCGCA
AGCCACGACGGAGGAAAGCAAGCCTTGGAAACAGTACAGAGGCTGTTGCCTGTGCTGTGCCAAGCGCACG
GATTAACCCCAGAGCAGGTCGTGGCAATCGCCTCCAACATTGGCGGGAGACCCGCACTGGAGAGAGACG
