>Addgene plasmid #43783 | IV-TCA | addgene partial sequence | sequence record 62108 | M13-F20 5'-TGTAAAACGACGGCCAGT-3'
CTATAGGGCGAATTGGGCCCTCTAGATGCATGCTCGAGCGGCCGCCAGTGTGATGGATATCTGCAGAATT
CGCCCTTAGTATCTTTCCTGTGCCCACGTCTCTCTCCAGTGCGGGTCTCCCGCCAATGTTGGAGGCGATT
GCCACGACCTGCTCTGGGGTTAATCCGTGCGCTTGGCACAGCACAGGCAACAGCCTCTGTACTGTTTCCA
AGGCTTGCTTTCCTCCGTCGTGGCTTGCGATCGCCACGACCTGCTCTGGGGTGAGGCCGTGCGCTTGGCA
CAGCACCGGCAGCAATCGTTGTACGGTTTCCAACGCCTGTTTGCCCCCTCCATTCGAGGCAATGGCCACG
ACCTGCTCTGGGGTGAGTCGAGACGCGCTAGGACGGCATCTATATAAGGGCGAATTCCAGCACACTGGCG
GCCGTTACTAGTGGATCCGAGCTCGGTACCAAGCTTGATGCATAGCTTGAGTATTCTATAGTGTCACCTA
AATAGCTTGGCGTAATCATGGTCATAGCTGTTTCCTGTGTGAAATTGTTATCCGCTCACAATTCCACACA
ACATACGAGCCGGAAGCATAAAGTGTAAAGCCTGGGGTGCCTAATGAGTGAGCTAACTCACATTAATTGC
GTTGCGCTCACTGCCCGCTTTCCAGTCGGGAAACCTGTCGTGCCAGCTGCATTAATGAATCGGCCAACGC
GCGGGGAGAGGCGGTTTGCGTATTGGGCGCTCTTCCGCTTCCTCGCTCACTGACTCGCTGCGCTCGGTCG
TTCGGCTGCGGCGAGCGGTATCAGCTCACTCAAAGGCGGTAATACGGTTATCCACAGAATCAGGGGATAA
CGCAGGAAAGAACATGTGAGCAAAAGGCCAGCAAAAGGCCAGGAACCGTAAAAAGGCCGCGTTGCTGGCG
